Addgene plasmid #213415: pcDNA3.1-VcnTS-E1015A
Purpose: Vinculin tension sensor (VcnTS) with a single directionally asymmetric, force strengthening (DAFS) variant point mutation (E1015A).
Depositing lab: Brenton Hoffman. Depositing organization: Duke University. Publication: Molecular basis and cellular functions of vinculin-actin directional catch bonding. Chirasani VR, Khan MAI, Malavade JN, Dokholyan NV, Hoffman BD, Campbell SL. Nat Commun. 2023 Dec 14;14(1):8300. doi: 10.1038/s41467-023-43779-x. PubMed 38097542.
Backbone
  Vector backbone: pcDNA3.1
  Backbone size w/o insert (bp): 5352
  Total vector size (bp): 10157
  Vector type: Mammalian Expression
Growth in bacteria
  Bacterial resistance: Ampicillin, 100 μg/mL
  Growth temperature: 37°C
  Growth strain: DH5alpha
  Copy number: Unknown
Gene/Insert
  Gene/Insert name: VcnTS-E1015A (alt names: VinTS-E1015A; VinculinTS-E1015A)
  Species: G. gallus (chicken), Synthetic
  Insert size (bp): 4805
  Mutation: Mutated vinculin glutamic acid 1015 to alanine (E1015A)
  Entrez Gene: VCL (a.k.a. VINC1)
  Promoter: CMV
  Cloning method: Restriction Enzyme; 5′ cloning site HindIII (not destroyed); 3′ cloning site XbaI (not destroyed)
  Sequencing primers: 5′ CMV Forward; 3′ BGH Reverse
Terms and licenses: Academic/Nonprofit Terms; Industry Terms: Not Available to Industry
How to cite: pcDNA3.1-VcnTS-E1015A was a gift from Brenton Hoffman (Addgene plasmid # 213415 ; http://n2t.net/addgene:213415 ; RRID:Addgene_213415)
