[The description below was written by a language model from this plasmid's Addgene catalogue record and pLannotate feature annotations shown in this document.]
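Description:
pcDNA3.1-VcnTS-E1015A is a mammalian expression plasmid of about 10.2 kb, built on the pcDNA3.1 backbone, that encodes a mutant form of the vinculin tension sensor. It is propagated in E. coli through a high-copy ColE1/pUC-type origin with ampicillin selection (AmpR under its own bla promoter) and also carries an f1 origin. A neomycin phosphotransferase cassette, driven by the SV40 early promoter and ended by the SV40 poly(A) signal, allows G418 selection of stably transfected mammalian cells. Small annotated fragments such as bom, lac promoter/operator, lacI and ble pieces, and a short HIV LTR match appear to be backbone remnants or annotation artefacts rather than functional parts.

The roughly 4.8 kb insert sits between HindIII and XbaI sites, downstream of the CMV enhancer/promoter and a T7 promoter and upstream of the bGH polyadenylation signal. The feature table shows a long vinculin coding segment, then mTFP1, a short unannotated gap, mVenus, and a shorter C-terminal vinculin segment. This matches a sensor in which a FRET pair is inserted internally between the head and tail regions of vinculin. The automated annotation assigns the vinculin segments to sponge and frog homologues, but the catalogue record gives the source as chicken VCL plus synthetic sequence. In such a design, load across vinculin separates the cyan donor and yellow acceptor and lowers FRET efficiency, giving an optical readout of molecular tension. The record does not describe the linker between the fluorophores.

This version carries a single glutamate-to-alanine substitution at vinculin residue 1015. The record describes it as a directionally asymmetric, force-strengthening (DAFS) variant, associated with work on vinculin–actin directional catch bonding. It is suited to expression in cultured cells to test how this mutation affects vinculin loading.
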