Features (pLannotate 1.2.2; 23 found; start..end, strand, type, name):
     33..85      -  misc_feature   bom (fragment): basis of mobility region from pBR322
    240..619     +  enhancer       CMV enhancer: human cytomegalovirus immediate early enhancer
    620..823     +  promoter       CMV promoter: human cytomegalovirus (CMV) immediate early promoter
    819..852     +  LTR            5' LTR (truncated) (fragment): truncated 5' long terminal repeat (LTR) from HIV-1
    868..886     +  promoter       T7 promoter: promoter for bacteriophage T7 RNA polymerase
    925..3531    +  CDS            VIN1: VINC_OSCPE - Experimental evidence at protein level: Swiss-Prot protein existence level 1. Actin filament (F-actin)-binding protein which may play a role in cell-cell adhesion. From Oscarella pearsei (Sponge).
   3580..4287    +  CDS            mTFP1: mTFP1 is a basic (constitutively fluorescent) cyan fluorescent protein published in 2006, derived from Clavularia sp.. It has low acid sensitivity.
   4408..5124    +  CDS            mVenus: mVenus is a basic (constitutively fluorescent) yellow fluorescent protein published in 2006, derived from Aequorea victoria. It is reported to be a rapidly-maturing monomer with moderate acid sensitivity.
   5140..5682    +  CDS            vcl (fragment): VINC_XENLA - Experimental evidence at transcript level: Swiss-Prot protein existence level 2. Involved in cell adhesion. May be involved in the attachment of the actin-based microfilaments to the plasma membrane. From Xenopus laevis (African clawed frog).
   5762..5986    +  polyA_signal   bGH poly(A) signal: bovine growth hormone polyadenylation signal
   5990..6011    +  promoter       SV40 promoter (fragment): SV40 enhancer and early promoter
   6032..6460    +  rep_origin     f1 ori (sequence partly withheld): f1 bacteriophage origin of replication; arrow indicates direction of (+) strand synthesis
   6474..6803    +  promoter       SV40 promoter: SV40 enhancer and early promoter
   6870..7661    +  CDS            neo: KKA2_KLEPN - Also known as kan, nptII. Experimental evidence at protein level: Swiss-Prot protein existence level 1. Resistance to kanamycin, neomycin, paromomycin, ribostamycin, butirosin and gentamicin B. From Klebsiella pneumoniae.
   7685..7843    +  CDS            ble (fragment): BLE_KLEPN - Experimental evidence at protein level: Swiss-Prot protein existence level 1. Binding protein with a strong affinity to the bleomycin family of antibiotics. Binds to CL990; an antimitotic-antibiotic compound. From Klebsiella pneumoniae.
   7838..7959    +  polyA_signal   SV40 poly(A) signal: SV40 polyadenylation signal
   8032..8048    -  protein_bind   lac operator: The lac repressor binds to the lac operator to inhibit transcription in E. coli. This inhibition can be relieved by adding lactose or isopropyl-β-D-thiogalactopyranoside (IPTG). lac repressor encoded by lacI
   8056..8086    -  promoter       lac promoter: promoter for the E. coli lac operon
   8101..8122    -  protein_bind   CAP binding site: CAP binding activates transcription in the presence of cAMP. E. coli catabolite activator protein
   8135..8227    -  CDS            lacI (fragment): lac repressor; lacI; The lac repressor binds to the lac operator to inhibit transcription in E. coli. This inhibition can be relieved by adding lactose or isopropyl-β-D-thiogalactopyranoside (IPTG).
   8410..8998    -  rep_origin     ori: high-copy-number ColE1/pMB1/pBR322/pUC origin of replication
   9169..10029   -  CDS            AmpR: β-lactamase; bla; confers resistance to ampicillin, carbenicillin, and related antibiotics
  10030..10134   -  promoter       AmpR promoter: bla
>Addgene plasmid #213415 | pcDNA3.1-VcnTS-E1015A | addgene full sequence | sequence record 422214 | Addgene NGS Result
ACGTCGACGGATCGGGAGATCTCCCGATCCCCTATGGTGCACTCTCAGTACAATCTGCTCTGATGCCGCA
TAGTTAAGCCAGTATCTGCTCCCTGCTTGTGTGTTGGAGGTCGCTGAGTAGTGCGCGAGCAAAATTTAAG
CTACAACAAGGCAAGGCTTGACCGACAATTGCATGAAGAATCTGCTTAGGGTTAGGCGTTTTGCGCTGCT
TCGCGATGTACGGGCCAGATATACGCGTTGACATTGATTATTGACTAGTTATTAATAGTAATCAATTACG
GGGTCATTAGTTCATAGCCCATATATGGAGTTCCGCGTTACATAACTTACGGTAAATGGCCCGCCTGGCT
GACCGCCCAACGACCCCCGCCCATTGACGTCAATAATGACGTATGTTCCCATAGTAACGCCAATAGGGAC
TTTCCATTGACGTCAATGGGTGGAGTATTTACGGTAAACTGCCCACTTGGCAGTACATCAAGTGTATCAT
ATGCCAAGTACGCCCCCTATTGACGTCAATGACGGTAAATGGCCCGCCTGGCATTATGCCCAGTACATGA
CCTTATGGGACTTTCCTACTTGGCAGTACATCTACGTATTAGTCATCGCTATTACCATGGTGATGCGGTT
TTGGCAGTACATCAATGGGCGTGGATAGCGGTTTGACTCACGGGGATTTCCAAGTCTCCACCCCATTGAC
GTCAATGGGAGTTTGTTTTGGCACCAAAATCAACGGGACTTTCCAAAATGTCGTAACAACTCCGCCCCAT
TGACGCAAATGGGCGGTAGGCGTGTACGGTGGGAGGTCTATATAAGCAGAGCTCTCTGGCTAACTAGAGA
ACCCACTGCTTACTGGCTTATCGAAATTAATACGACTCACTATAGGGAGACCCAAGCTGGCTAGCGTTTA
AACTTAAGCTTGCCATGCCCGTCTTCCACACGCGCACCATCGAGAGCATCTTGGAGCCCGTGGCTCAGCA
GATCTCCCACCTGGTCATCATGCACGAGGAGGGGGAGGTAGACGGCAAGGCCATCCCGGACCTCACCGCC
CCCGTGTCGGCCGTGCAGGCCGCTGTCAGCAACCTGGTGCGGGTTGGAAAAGAAACTGTGCAGACAACAG
AAGACCAGATCTTGAAAAGGGATATGCCACCAGCATTCATCAAAGTAGAGAATGCCTGCACCAAGCTCGT
TCGAGCAGCCCAGATGCTGCAAGCAGATCCTTATTCAGTACCAGCTCGTGACTACCTAATTGATGGATCA
AGAGGCATCCTTTCTGGAACATCAGACTTACTTCTGACATTTGATGAAGCGGAGGTCCGTAAAATCATCC
GTGTCTGCAAAGGAATATTGGAATATCTGACTGTGGCAGAAGTAGTAGAGACTATGGAGGATTTGGTGAC
ATATACAAAGAATCTAGGGCCAGGAATGACAAAGATGGCGAAAATGATCGATGAGAGACAACAGGAATTA
ACTCATCAGGAACATAGGGTTATGCTGGTGAACTCCATGAATACTGTGAAGGAGCTATTGCCTGTACTTA
TTTCAGCTATGAAGATCTTTGTAACCACAAAAAACACTAAAAGCCAGGGAATAGAAGAGGCCTTGAAAAA
TCGCAATTTCACAGTAGAGAAAATGAGTGCTGAGATAAATGAAATAATCCGTGTATTACAACTCACTTCC
TGGGATGAAGATGCCTGGGCCAGCAAGGACACTGAAGCCATGAAAAGAGCTTTAGCCCTAATAGATTCAA
AGATGAACCAGGCAAAAGGCTGGCTGAGAGATCCAAACGCACCTCCAGGGGATGCTGGTGAGCAAGCAAT
AAGGCAGATCCTTGATGAAGCTGGAAAAGCAGGAGAATTGTGTGCAGGCAAAGAACGCAGGGAGATTCTG
GGAACATGCAAAACTTTGGGCCAAATGACTGATCAACTTGCTGATCTCCGAGCTAGAGGACAGGGTGCTA
CACCGATGGCAATGCAGAAGGCACAGCAGGTGTCACAAGGCCTGGATTTGCTCACTGCAAAAGTGGAGAA
TGCAGCCCGGAAATTGGAGGCCATGACAAACTCTAAGCAGGCTATTGCAAAGAAGATTGATGCTGCTCAG
AACTGGCTTGCGGATCCCAACGGCGGAAGTGAAGGAGAAGAACACATTCGAGGAATTATGTCTGAAGCAA
GGAAAGTTGCAGAATTGTGTGAGGAGCCTAAAGAAAGAGATGATATCCTTCGCTCCTTGGGGGAAATCTC
TGCTCTGACAGCTAAGCTGTCAGATCTGCGACGACATGGGAAAGGCGACTCTCCTGAGGCCCGTGCATTG
GCCAAGCAAATAGCTACATCACTTCAGAACTTACAGTCCAAAACAAACAGAGCTGTAGCAAATACTAGGC
CAGTTAAAGCTGCTGTCCATTTGGAGGGCAAGATTGAGCAAGCCCAGAGGTGGATAGATAATCCTACAGT
TGATGATCGGGGAGTAGGCCAGGCAGCAATTCGGGGTTTGGTTGCAGAAGGTCGTCGTCTAGCCAATGTC
ATGATGGGACCTTATCGTCAGGACCTGCTTGCCAAATGTGACCGTGTAGACCAGCTGGCTGCTCAGCTTG
CTGACCTTGCAGCAAGAGGGGAAGGAGAGTCTCCTCAGGCTAGGGCAATTGCTGCTCAGCTTCAGGACTC
CCTGAAGGATCTCAAAGCACGGATGCAAGAAGCAATGACCCAGGAGGTGTCTGATGTTTTCAGTGACACT
ACAACCCCTATTAAGTTGTTAGCAGTAGCAGCCACTGCTCCTTCTGATACTCCCAATAGAGAAGAGGTGT
TTGAAGAAAGAGCAGCAAATTTTGAAAACCATGCTGCTAGACTGGGAGCAACAGCAGAAAAAGCAGCTGC
AGTTGGAACTGCTAATAAAACTACTGTGGAAGGCATTCAGGCAACAGTCAAATCTGCAAGGGAGCTTACA
CCACAGGTAGTATCGGCTGCTCGAATCCTCCTGAGAAATCCTGGAAATCAAGCTGCTTATGAGCATTTTG
AGACAATGAAAAACCAATGGATTGATAATGTAGAAAAGATGACAGGGCTGGTGGATGAGGCCATCGATAC
CAAGTCTCTGTTGGATGCATCAGAAGAGGCTATTAAGAAGGATCTTGATAAATGTAAAGTTGCAATGGCC
AATATGCAACCTCAGATGCTGGTAGCTGGAGCCACCAGCATTGCTAGACGAGCGAACCGCATCCTGCTTG
TGGCAAAACGGGAGGTTGAAAATTCAGAAGACCCTAAATTCAGGGAGGCTGTTAAAGCAGCTTCTGATGA
GCTGAGCAAAACCATATCACCGATGGTAATGGATGCTAAAGCTGTAGCAGGAAATATCTCTGATCCTGGT
TTGCAGAAGAGTTTCTTGGATTCTGGATACAGGATTCTGGGAGCTGTGGCCAAAGTCAGAGAAGCCTTTC
AGCCTCAGGAGCCAGACTTTCCCCCTCCTCCTCCTGACCTAGAGCATCTCCATCTGACTGATGAGCTTGC
TCCTCCAAAACCACCACTTCCAGAAGGTGAGGTTCCCCCACCCAGACCACCACCCCCTGAAGAAAAAGAT
GAGGTCGAGATGGTGAGCAAGGGCGAGGAGACCACAATGGGCGTAATCAAGCCCGACATGAAGATCAAGC
TGAAGATGGAGGGCAACGTGAATGGCCACGCCTTCGTGATCGAGGGCGAGGGCGAGGGCAAGCCCTACGA
CGGCACCAACACCATCAACCTGGAGGTGAAGGAGGGAGCCCCCCTGCCCTTCTCCTACGACATTCTGACC
ACCGCGTTCGCCTACGGCAACAGGGCCTTCACCAAGTACCCCGACGACATCCCCAACTACTTCAAGCAGT
CCTTCCCCGAGGGCTACTCTTGGGAGCGCACCATGACCTTCGAGGACAAGGGCATCGTGAAGGTGAAGTC
CGACATCTCCATGGAGGAGGACTCCTTCATCTACGAGATACACCTCAAGGGCGAGAACTTCCCCCCCAAC
GGCCCCGTGATGCAGAAGAAGACCACCGGCTGGGACGCCTCCACCGAGAGGATGTACGTGCGCGACGGCG
TGCTGAAGGGCGACGTCAAGCACAAGCTGCTGCTGGAGGGCGGCGGCCACCACCGCGTTGACTTCAAGAC
CATCTACAGGGCCAAGAAGGCGGTGAAGCTGCCCGACTATCACTTTGTGGACCACCGCATCGAGATCCTG
AACCACGACAAGGACTACAACAAGGTGACCGTTTACGAGAGCGCCGTGGCCCGCAACTCCACCGACGGCA
TGGACGAGCTGTACAAGGGGCCAGGTGGTGCAGGGCCAGGTGGTGCAGGGCCAGGTGGTGCAGGGCCAGG
TGGTGCAGGGCCCGGTGGTGCAGGTCCAGGTGGTGCAGGTCCAGGTGGTGCAGGTCCAGGTGGTGCTATG
GTGAGCAAGGGCGAGGAGCTGTTCACCGGGGTGGTGCCCATCCTGGTCGAGCTGGACGGCGACGTAAACG
GCCACAAGTTCAGCGTGTCCGGCGAGGGCGAGGGCGATGCCACCTACGGCAAGCTGACCCTGAAGCTGAT
CTGCACCACCGGCAAGCTGCCCGTGCCCTGGCCCACCCTCGTGACCACCCTGGGCTACGGCCTGCAGTGC
TTCGCCCGCTACCCCGACCACATGAAGCAGCACGACTTCTTCAAGTCCGCCATGCCCGAAGGCTACGTCC
AGGAGCGCACCATCTTCTTCAAGGACGACGGCAACTACAAGACCCGCGCCGAGGTGAAGTTCGAGGGCGA
CACCCTGGTGAACCGCATCGAGCTGAAGGGCATCGACTTCAAGGAGGACGGCAACATCCTGGGGCACAAG
CTGGAGTACAACTACAACAGCCACAACGTCTATATCACCGCCGACAAGCAGAAGAACGGCATCAAGGCCA
ACTTCAAGATCCGCCACAACATCGAGGACGGCGGCGTGCAGCTCGCCGACCACTACCAGCAGAACACCCC
CATCGGCGACGGCCCCGTGCTGCTGCCCGACAACCACTACCTGAGCTACCAGTCCAAACTGAGCAAAGAC
CCCAACGAGAAGCGCGATCACATGGTCCTGCTGGAGTTCGTGACCGCCGCCGGGATCACTCTCGGCATGG
ACGAGCTGTACAAGGCGGCCGCGGAGTTCCCAGAGCAGAAAGCAGGAGAAGCTATTAATCAGCCCATGAT
GATGGCTGCTAGGCAGTTGCATGACGAGGCTCGGAAATGGTCTAGCAAGGGTAACGACATCATTGCTGCT
GCTAAACGAATGGCGCTGCTCATGGCTGAGATGTCACGCCTGGTGCGAGGAGGCAGCGGAAACAAGCGTG
CCCTCATCCAGTGTGCAAAAGATATTGCTAAGGCATCGGATGAAGTCACTCGATTGGCCAAAGAGGTGGC
CAAGCAATGTACTGATAAACGCATTAGAACAAACCTCTTACAGGTCTGTGAGCGAATCCCAACCATCAGC
ACGCAGCTCAAAATTCTTTCCACAGTGAAAGCTACCATGCTGGGCAGGACTAACATCAGCGATGAAGCCT
CAGAACAGGCAACTGAGATGTTGGTTCATAACGCCCAGAACCTCATGCAGTCTGTGAAGGAAACTGTGAG
AGAAGCTGAAGCAGCATCCATTAAGATAAGAACAGATGCCGGATTCACTCTGCGCTGGGTCAGAAAGACC
CCATGGTATCAGTAAGAATTCTGCAGATATCCAGCACAGTGGCGGCCGCTCGAGTCTAGAGGGCCCGTTT
AAACCCGCTGATCAGCCTCGACTGTGCCTTCTAGTTGCCAGCCATCTGTTGTTTGCCCCTCCCCCGTGCC
TTCCTTGACCCTGGAAGGTGCCACTCCCACTGTCCTTTCCTAATAAAATGAGGAAATTGCATCGCATTGT
CTGAGTAGGTGTCATTCTATTCTGGGGGGTGGGGTGGGGCAGGACAGCAAGGGGGAGGATTGGGAAGACA
ATAGCAGGCATGCTGGGGATGCGGTGGGCTCTATGGCTTCTGAGGCGGAAAGAACCAGCTGGGGCTCTAG
GGGGTATCCCC
[124 nt withheld, positions 6032-6155]
C
[91 nt withheld, positions 6157-6247]
A
[49 nt withheld, positions 6249-6297]
CCTTTGACGTTGGAGTCCACGTTCTTT
[37 nt withheld, positions 6325-6361]
ACCCTATCTCGGTCTATTCTTTTGATTTATAAGGGATTTTGCCGATTTCGGCCTATTGGTTAAAAAATGA
GCTGATTTAACAAAAATTTAACGCGAATTAATTCTGTGGAATGTGTGTCAGTTAGGGTGTGGAAAGTCCC
CAGGCTCCCCAGCAGGCAGAAGTATGCAAAGCATGCATCTCAATTAGTCAGCAACCAGGTGTGGAAAGTC
CCCAGGCTCCCCAGCAGGCAGAAGTATGCAAAGCATGCATCTCAATTAGTCAGCAACCATAGTCCCGCCC
CTAACTCCGCCCATCCCGCCCCTAACTCCGCCCAGTTCCGCCCATTCTCCGCCCCATGGCTGACTAATTT
TTTTTATTTATGCAGAGGCCGAGGCCGCCTCTGCCTCTGAGCTATTCCAGAAGTAGTGAGGAGGCTTTTT
TGGAGGCCTAGGCTTTTGCAAAAAGCTCCCGGGAGCTTGTATATCCATTTTCGGATCTGATCAAGAGACA
GGATGAGGATCGTTTCGCATGATTGAACAAGATGGATTGCACGCAGGTTCTCCGGCCGCTTGGGTGGAGA
GGCTATTCGGCTATGACTGGGCACAACAGACAATCGGCTGCTCTGATGCCGCCGTGTTCCGGCTGTCAGC
GCAGGGGCGCCCGGTTCTTTTTGTCAAGACCGACCTGTCCGGTGCCCTGAATGAACTGCAGGACGAGGCA
GCGCGGCTATCGTGGCTGGCCACGACGGGCGTTCCTTGCGCAGCTGTGCTCGACGTTGTCACTGAAGCGG
GAAGGGACTGGCTGCTATTGGGCGAAGTGCCGGGGCAGGATCTCCTGTCATCTCACCTTGCTCCTGCCGA
GAAAGTATCCATCATGGCTGATGCAATGCGGCGGCTGCATACGCTTGATCCGGCTACCTGCCCATTCGAC
CACCAAGCGAAACATCGCATCGAGCGAGCACGTACTCGGATGGAAGCCGGTCTTGTCGATCAGGATGATC
TGGACGAAGAGCATCAGGGGCTCGCGCCAGCCGAACTGTTCGCCAGGCTCAAGGCGCGCATGCCCGACGG
CGAGGATCTCGTCGTGACCCATGGCGATGCCTGCTTGCCGAATATCATGGTGGAAAATGGCCGCTTTTCT
GGATTCATCGACTGTGGCCGGCTGGGTGTGGCGGACCGCTATCAGGACATAGCGTTGGCTACCCGTGATA
TTGCTGAAGAGCTTGGCGGCGAATGGGCTGACCGCTTCCTCGTGCTTTACGGTATCGCCGCTCCCGATTC
GCAGCGCATCGCCTTCTATCGCCTTCTTGACGAGTTCTTCTGAGCGGGACTCTGGGGTTCGAAATGACCG
ACCAAGCGACGCCCAACCTGCCATCACGAGATTTCGATTCCACCGCCGCCTTCTATGAAAGGTTGGGCTT
CGGAATCGTTTTCCGGGACGCCGGCTGGATGATCCTCCAGCGCGGGGATCTCATGCTGGAGTTCTTCGCC
CACCCCAACTTGTTTATTGCAGCTTATAATGGTTACAAATAAAGCAATAGCATCACAAATTTCACAAATA
AAGCATTTTTTTCACTGCATTCTAGTTGTGGTTTGTCCAAACTCATCAATGTATCTTATCATGTCTGTAT
ACCGTCGACCTCTAGCTAGAGCTTGGCGTAATCATGGTCATAGCTGTTTCCTGTGTGAAATTGTTATCCG
CTCACAATTCCACACAACATACGAGCCGGAAGCATAAAGTGTAAAGCCTGGGGTGCCTAATGAGTGAGCT
AACTCACATTAATTGCGTTGCGCTCACTGCCCGCTTTCCAGTCGGGAAACCTGTCGTGCCAGCTGCATTA
ATGAATCGGCCAACGCGCGGGGAGAGGCGGTTTGCGTATTGGGCGCTCTTCCGCTTCCTCGCTCACTGAC
TCGCTGCGCTCGGTCGTTCGGCTGCGGCGAGCGGTATCAGCTCACTCAAAGGCGGTAATACGGTTATCCA
CAGAATCAGGGGATAACGCAGGAAAGAACATGTGAGCAAAAGGCCAGCAAAAGGCCAGGAACCGTAAAAA
GGCCGCGTTGCTGGCGTTTTTCCATAGGCTCCGCCCCCCTGACGAGCATCACAAAAATCGACGCTCAAGT
CAGAGGTGGCGAAACCCGACAGGACTATAAAGATACCAGGCGTTTCCCCCTGGAAGCTCCCTCGTGCGCT
CTCCTGTTCCGACCCTGCCGCTTACCGGATACCTGTCCGCCTTTCTCCCTTCGGGAAGCGTGGCGCTTTC
TCATAGCTCACGCTGTAGGTATCTCAGTTCGGTGTAGGTCGTTCGCTCCAAGCTGGGCTGTGTGCACGAA
CCCCCCGTTCAGCCCGACCGCTGCGCCTTATCCGGTAACTATCGTCTTGAGTCCAACCCGGTAAGACACG
ACTTATCGCCACTGGCAGCAGCCACTGGTAACAGGATTAGCAGAGCGAGGTATGTAGGCGGTGCTACAGA
GTTCTTGAAGTGGTGGCCTAACTACGGCTACACTAGAAGAACAGTATTTGGTATCTGCGCTCTGCTGAAG
CCAGTTACCTTCGGAAAAAGAGTTGGTAGCTCTTGATCCGGCAAACAAACCACCGCTGGTAGCGGTGGTT
TTTTTGTTTGCAAGCAGCAGATTACGCGCAGAAAAAAAGGATCTCAAGAAGATCCTTTGATCTTTTCTAC
GGGGTCTGACGCTCAGTGGAACGAAAACTCACGTTAAGGGATTTTGGTCATGAGATTATCAAAAAGGATC
TTCACCTAGATCCTTTTAAATTAAAAATGAAGTTTTAAATCAATCTAAAGTATATATGAGTAAACTTGGT
CTGACAGTTACCAATGCTTAATCAGTGAGGCACCTATCTCAGCGATCTGTCTATTTCGTTCATCCATAGT
TGCCTGACTCCCCGTCGTGTAGATAACTACGATACGGGAGGGCTTACCATCTGGCCCCAGTGCTGCAATG
ATACCGCGAGACCCACGCTCACCGGCTCCAGATTTATCAGCAATAAACCAGCCAGCCGGAAGGGCCGAGC
GCAGAAGTGGTCCTGCAACTTTATCCGCCTCCATCCAGTCTATTAATTGTTGCCGGGAAGCTAGAGTAAG
TAGTTCGCCAGTTAATAGTTTGCGCAACGTTGTTGCCATTGCTACAGGCATCGTGGTGTCACGCTCGTCG
TTTGGTATGGCTTCATTCAGCTCCGGTTCCCAACGATCAAGGCGAGTTACATGATCCCCCATGTTGTGCA
AAAAAGCGGTTAGCTCCTTCGGTCCTCCGATCGTTGTCAGAAGTAAGTTGGCCGCAGTGTTATCACTCAT
GGTTATGGCAGCACTGCATAATTCTCTTACTGTCATGCCATCCGTAAGATGCTTTTCTGTGACTGGTGAG
TACTCAACCAAGTCATTCTGAGAATAGTGTATGCGGCGACCGAGTTGCTCTTGCCCGGCGTCAATACGGG
ATAATACCGCGCCACATAGCAGAACTTTAAAAGTGCTCATCATTGGAAAACGTTCTTCGGGGCGAAAACT
CTCAAGGATCTTACCGCTGTTGAGATCCAGTTCGATGTAACCCACTCGTGCACCCAACTGATCTTCAGCA
TCTTTTACTTTCACCAGCGTTTCTGGGTGAGCAAAAACAGGAAGGCAAAATGCCGCAAAAAAGGGAATAA
GGGCGACACGGAAATGTTGAATACTCATACTCTTCCTTTTTCAATATTATTGAAGCATTTATCAGGGTTA
TTGTCTCATGAGCGGATACATATTTGAATGTATTTAGAAAAATAAACAAATAGGGGTTCCGCGCACATTT
CCCCGAAAAGTGCCACCTG
